>Addgene plasmid #247378 | cwby0028 | addgene full sequence | sequence record 493138 | Addgene NGS Result
ACTCCTGCATTAGGAAGCAGCCCAGTAGTAGGTTGAGGCCGTTGAGCACCGCCGCCGCAAGGAATGGTGC
ATGCAAGGAGATGGCGCCCAACAGTCCCCCGGCCACGGGGCCTGCCACCATACCCACGCCGAAACAAGCG
CTCATGAGCCCGAAGTGGCGAGCCCGATCTTCCCCATCGGTGATGTCGGCGATATAGGCGCCAGCAACCG
CACCTGTGGCGCCGGTGATGCCGGCCACGATGCGTCCGGCGTAGAGGATCGAGATCGATCTCGATCCCGC
GAAATTAATACGACTCACTATAGGGGAATTGTGAGCGGATAACAATTCCCCTCTAGAAATAATTTTGTTT
AACTTTAAGAAGGAGATATACATATGTCAGGAGGAGACCGAAAGCGTATTACAGTGACAGTTGACAGCGA
CAGCTATCAGTTGCTCAAGGCATATATGATGTCAATATCTCCGGTCTGGTATGCACAACCAAGAATGAAG
CCCATGCAGTTTAAGGTTTACACCTATAAAAGAGAGAGCCGTTATCGTCTGTTTGTGGATGTACAGAGTG
ATATTATTGACACGCCCGGGCGACGGATGGTGATCCCCCTGGCCAGTGCACGTCTGCTGTCAGATAAAGT
CTCCCGTGAACTTTACCCGGTGGTGCATATCGGGGATGAAAGCTGGCGCATGATGACCACCGATATGGCC
AGTGTGCCGGTTTCCGTTATCGGGGAAGAAGTGGCTGATCTCAGCCACCGCGAAAATGACATCAAAAACG
CCATTAACCTGATGTTCTGGGGAATATGAACGGTCTCGTTCCGGTATGGTGAAACCGATTACCGAAGAAG
ATGTGCGCGAAGCGGCGACCGCAGCATCTCCAGATTATGAAGTGGGCGAAGCGAAACTGATTGATGAAGA
AAACAACCTCTGGTTCGTGACCCTGTATAAAGGCGATCAGAAAATTTATGCGCTGATTGAAGATAAGAAC
GGCGAATTTACCGTGCATCAGATTGAACTGGGATCACATCATTGGGGCAGCACCCACCACCACCACCACC
ACTAATGAGATCCGGCTGCTAACAAAGCCCGAAAGGAAGCTGAGTTGGCTGCTGCCACCGCTGAGCAATA
ACTAGCATAACCCCTTGGGGCCTCTAAACGGGTCTTGAGGGGTTTTTTGCTGAAAGGAGGAACTATATCC
GGATTGGCGAATGGG
[124 nt withheld, positions 1206-1329]
C
[91 nt withheld, positions 1331-1421]
A
[49 nt withheld, positions 1423-1471]
CCTTTGACGTTGGAGTCCACGTTCTTT
[37 nt withheld, positions 1499-1535]
ACCCTATCTCGGTCTATTCTTTTGATTTATAAGGGATTTTGCCGATTTCGGCCTATTGGTTAAAAAATGA
GCTGATTTAACAAAAATTTAACGCGAATTTTAACAAAATATTAACGCTTACAATTTAGGTGGCACTTTTC
GGGGAAATGTGCGCGGAACCCCTATTTGTTTATTTTTCTAAATACATTCAAATATGTATCCGCTCATGAA
TTAATTCTTAGAAAAACTCATCGAGCATCAAATGAAACTGCAATTTATTCATATCAGGATTATCAATACC
ATATTTTTGAAAAAGCCGTTTCTGTAATGAAGGAGAAAACTCACCGAGGCAGTTCCATAGGATGGCAAGA
TCCTGGTATCGGTCTGCGATTCCGACTCGTCCAACATCAATACAACCTATTAATTTCCCCTCGTCAAAAA
TAAGGTTATCAAGTGAGAAATCACCATGAGTGACGACTGAATCCGGTGAGAATGGCAAAAGTTTATGCAT
TTCTTTCCAGACTTGTTCAACAGGCCAGCCATTACGCTCGTCATCAAAATCACTCGCATCAACCAAACCG
TTATTCATTCGTGATTGCGCCTGAGCGAGACGAAATACGCGATCGCTGTTAAAAGGACAATTACAAACAG
GAATCGAATGCAACCGGCGCAGGAACACTGCCAGCGCATCAACAATATTTTCACCTGAATCAGGATATTC
TTCTAATACCTGGAATGCTGTTTTCCCGGGGATCGCAGTGGTGAGTAACCATGCATCATCAGGAGTACGG
ATAAAATGCTTGATGGTCGGAAGAGGCATAAATTCCGTCAGCCAGTTTAGTCTGACCATCTCATCTGTAA
CATCATTGGCAACGCTACCTTTGCCATGTTTCAGAAACAACTCTGGCGCATCGGGCTTCCCATACAATCG
ATAGATTGTCGCACCTGATTGCCCGACATTATCGCGAGCCCATTTATACCCATATAAATCAGCATCCATG
TTGGAATTTAATCGCGGCCTAGAGCAAGACGTTTCCCGTTGAATATGGCTCATAACACCCCTTGTATTAC
TGTTTATGTAAGCAGACAGTTTTATTGTTCATGACCAAAATCCCTTAACGTGAGTTTTCGTTCCACTGAG
CGTCAGACCCCGTAGAAAAGATCAAAGGATCTTCTTGAGATCCTTTTTTTCTGCGCGTAATCTGCTGCTT
GCAAACAAAAAAACCACCGCTACCAGCGGTGGTTTGTTTGCCGGATCAAGAGCTACCAACTCTTTTTCCG
AAGGTAACTGGCTTCAGCAGAGCGCAGATACCAAATACTGTCCTTCTAGTGTAGCCGTAGTTAGGCCACC
ACTTCAAGAACTCTGTAGCACCGCCTACATACCTCGCTCTGCTAATCCTGTTACCAGTGGCTGCTGCCAG
TGGCGATAAGTCGTGTCTTACCGGGTTGGACTCAAGACGATAGTTACCGGATAAGGCGCAGCGGTCGGGC
TGAACGGGGGGTTCGTGCACACAGCCCAGCTTGGAGCGAACGACCTACACCGAACTGAGATACCTACAGC
GTGAGCTATGAGAAAGCGCCACGCTTCCCGAAGGGAGAAAGGCGGACAGGTATCCGGTAAGCGGCAGGGT
CGGAACAGGAGAGCGCACGAGGGAGCTTCCAGGGGGAAACGCCTGGTATCTTTATAGTCCTGTCGGGTTT
CGCCACCTCTGACTTGAGCGTCGATTTTTGTGATGCTCGTCAGGGGGGCGGAGCCTATGGAAAAACGCCA
GCAACGCGGCCTTTTTACGGTTCCTGGCCTTTTGCTGGCCTTTTGCTCACATGTTCTTTCCTGCGTTATC
CCCTGATTCTGTGGATAACCGTATTACCGCCTTTGAGTGAGCTGATACCGCTCGCCGCAGCCGAACGACC
GAGCGCAGCGAGTCAGTGAGCGAGGAAGCGGAAGAGCGCCTGATGCGGTATTTTCTCCTTACGCATCTGT
GCGGTATTTCACACCGCAATGGTGCACTCTCAGTACAATCTGCTCTGATGCCGCATAGTTAAGCCAGTAT
ACACTCCGCTATCGCTACGTGACTGGGTCATGGCTGCGCCCCGACACCCGCCAACACCCGCTGACGCGCC
CTGACGGGCTTGTCTGCTCCCGGCATCCGCTTACAGACAAGCTGTGACCGTCTCCGGGAGCTGCATGTGT
CAGAGGTTTTCACCGTCATCACCGAAACGCGCGAGGCAGCTGCGGTAAAGCTCATCAGCGTGGTCGTGAA
GCGATTCACAGATGTCTGCCTGTTCATCCGCGTCCAGCTCGTTGAGTTTCTCCAGAAGCGTTAATGTCTG
GCTTCTGATAAAGCGGGCCATGTTAAGGGCGGTTTTTTCCTGTTTGGTCACTGATGCCTCCGTGTAAGGG
GGATTTCTGTTCATGGGGGTAATGATACCGATGAAACGAGAGAGGATGCTCACGATACGGGTTACTGATG
ATGAACATGCCCGGTTACTGGAACGTTGTGAGGGTAAACAACTGGCGGTATGGATGCGGCGGGACCAGAG
AAAAATCACTCAGGGTCAATGCCAGCGCTTCGTTAATACAGATGTAGGTGTTCCACAGGGTAGCCAGCAG
CATCCTGCGATGCAGATCCGGAACATAATGGTGCAGGGCGCTGACTTCCGCGTTTCCAGACTTTACGAAA
CACGGAAACCGAAGACCATTCATGTTGTTGCTCAGGTCGCAGACGTTTTGCAGCAGCAGTCGCTTCACGT
TCGCTCGCGTATCGGTGATTCATTCTGCTAACCAGTAAGGCAACCCCGCCAGCCTAGCCGGGTCCTCAAC
GACAGGAGCACGATCATGCGCACCCGTGGGGCCGCCATGCCGGCGATAATGGCCTGCTTCTCGCCGAAAC
GTTTGGTGGCGGGACCAGTGACGAAGGCTTGAGCGAGGGCGTGCAAGATTCCGAATACCGCAAGCGACAG
GCCGATCATCGTCGCGCTCCAGCGAAAGCGGTCCTCGCCGAAAATGACCCAGAGCGCTGCCGGCACCTGT
CCTACGAGTTGCATGATAAAGAAGACAGTCATAAGTGCGGCGACGATAGTCATGCCCCGCGCCCACCGGA
AGGAGCTGACTGGGTTGAAGGCTCTCAAGGGCATCGGTCGAGATCCCGGTGCCTAATGAGTGAGCTAACT
TACATTAATTGCGTTGCGCTCACTGCCCGCTTTCCAGTCGGGAAACCTGTCGTGCCAGCTGCATTAATGA
ATCGGCCAACGCGCGGGGAGAGGCGGTTTGCGTATTGGGCGCCAGGGTGGTTTTTCTTTTCACCAGTGAG
ACGGGCAACAGCTGATTGCCCTTCACCGCCTGGCCCTGAGAGAGTTGCAGCAAGCGGTCCACGCTGGTTT
GCCCCAGCAGGCGAAAATCCTGTTTGATGGTGGTTAACGGCGGGATATAACATGAGCTGTCTTCGGTATC
GTCGTATCCCACTACCGAGATGTCCGCACCAACGCGCAGCCCGGACTCGGTAATGGCGCGCATTGCGCCC
AGCGCCATCTGATCGTTGGCAACCAGCATCGCAGTGGGAACGATGCCCTCATTCAGCATTTGCATGGTTT
GTTGAAAACCGGACATGGCACTCCAGTCGCCTTCCCGTTCCGCTATCGGCTGAATTTGATTGCGAGTGAG
ATATTTATGCCAGCCAGCCAGACGCAGACGCGCCGAGACAGAACTTAATGGGCCCGCTAACAGCGCGATT
TGCTGGTGACCCAATGCGACCAGATGCTCCACGCCCAGTCGCGTACCGTCTTCATGGGAGAAAATAATAC
TGTTGATGGGTGTCTGGTCAGAGACATCAAGAAATAACGCCGGAACATTAGTGCAGGCAGCTTCCACAGC
AATGGCATCCTGGTCATCCAGCGGATAGTTAATGATCAGCCCACTGACGCGTTGCGCGAGAAGATTGTGC
ACCGCCGCTTTACAGGCTTCGACGCCGCTTCGTTCTACCATCGACACCACCACGCTGGCACCCAGTTGAT
CGGCGCGAGATTTAATCGCCGCGACAATTTGCGACGGCGCGTGCAGGGCCAGACTGGAGGTGGCAACGCC
AATCAGCAACGACTGTTTGCCCGCCAGTTGTTGTGCCACGCGGTTGGGAATGTAATTCAGCTCCGCCATC
GCCGCTTCCACTTTTTCCCGCGTTTTCGCAGAAACGTGGCTGGCCTGGTTCACCACGCGGGAAACGGTCT
GATAAGAGACACCGGCATACTCTGCGACATCGTATAACGTTACTGGTTTCACATTCACCACCCTGAATTG
ACTCTCTTCCGGGCGCTATCATGCCATACCGCGAAAGGTTTTGCGCCATTCGATGGTGTCCGGGATCTCG
ACGCTCTCCCTTATGCG
Features (pLannotate 1.2.2; 20 found; start..end, strand, type, name):
    286..304     +  promoter       T7 promoter: promoter for bacteriophage T7 RNA polymerase
    305..329     +  protein_bind   lac operator: The lac repressor binds to the lac operator to inhibit transcription in E. coli. This inhibition can be relieved by adding lactose or isopropyl-β-D-thiogalactopyranoside (IPTG). lac repressor encoded by lacI
    344..366     +  RBS            RBS: efficient ribosome binding site from bacteriophage T7 gene 10 (Olins and Rangwala, 1989)
    389..460     +  CDS            ccdA (fragment): CCDA_ECO57 - Also known as H, letA. Experimental evidence at protein level: Swiss-Prot protein existence level 1. Antitoxin component of a type II toxin-antitoxin (TA) system which inhibits the post-segregational killing (PSK) of plasmid-free cells, also referred to as a plasmid addiction system. Binds to and blocks the activity of CcdB; will also remove bound CcdB protein from the CcdB-GyrA complex by forming a CcdA-CcdB complex, a process termed rejuvenation. Functions as a transcriptional corepressor for the ccdAB operon, repression also requires CcdB (By similarity). From Escherichia coli
    494..796     +  CDS            ccdB: CCDB_ECOLI - Also known as G, letB, letD. Experimental evidence at protein level: Swiss-Prot protein existence level 1. Toxic component of a type II toxin-antitoxin (TA) system, functioning in plasmid maintainence. Responsible for the post- segregational killing (PSK) of plasmid-free cells, also referred to as a plasmid addiction system. Half-life of over 2 hours. Cell killing by CcdB is accompanied by filamentation, defects in chromosome and plasmid segregation, defects in cell division, formation of anucleate cells, decreased DNA synthesis and plasmid loss. Interferes with the activity of DN
   1034..1052    +  CDS            9xHis (fragment): 9xHis affinity tag
   1065..1114    +  CDS            SET1 (fragment): solubility-enhancement tag derived from T7 phage gene 10B
   1122..1169    +  terminator     T7 terminator: transcription terminator for bacteriophage T7 RNA polymerase
   1206..1634    +  rep_origin     f1 ori (sequence partly withheld): f1 bacteriophage origin of replication; arrow indicates direction of (+) strand synthesis
   1687..1744    +  promoter       AmpR promoter (fragment): bla
   1753..2568    -  CDS            KanR: aminoglycoside phosphotransferase; aph(3')-Ia; confers resistance to kanamycin in bacteria or G418 (Geneticin®) in eukaryotes
   2690..3278    +  rep_origin     ori: high-copy-number ColE1/pMB1/pBR322/pUC origin of replication
   3464..3603    -  misc_feature   bom: basis of mobility region from pBR322
   3705..3896    -  CDS            rop: Rop protein, which maintains plasmids at low copy number; rop
   3913..4293    +  CDS            YPB1_ECOLX: Protein predicted: Swiss-Prot protein existence level 4. From Escherichia coli.
   4365..4656    -  CDS            TcR (fragment): tetracycline efflux protein; tet; confers resistance to tetracycline
   4671..4692    -  protein_bind   CAP binding site: CAP binding activates transcription in the presence of cAMP. E. coli catabolite activator protein
   4705..5787    -  CDS            lacI: lac repressor; lacI; The lac repressor binds to the lac operator to inhibit transcription in E. coli. This inhibition can be relieved by adding lactose or isopropyl-β-D-thiogalactopyranoside (IPTG).
   5788..5865    -  promoter       lacI promoter: lacI
   5873..260     -  CDS            TcR (fragment) (across the origin): tetracycline efflux protein; tet; confers resistance to tetracycline
