[The description below was written by a language model from this plasmid's Addgene catalogue record and pLannotate feature annotations shown in this document.]
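Description:
cwby0028 is a pET29-based bacterial expression plasmid that serves as a Golden Gate entry (destination) vector rather than as an expression construct for a finished protein. It replicates from a ColE1/pMB1-type origin accompanied by the pBR322 bom site and the rop gene, carries an f1 origin, and is selected with kanamycin through an aph(3')-Ia resistance gene. A lacI gene with its own promoter supplies lac repressor. The short TcR and other pBR322-derived fragments called in the feature table are backbone remnants and do not represent functional markers.

The expression region consists of a T7 promoter with an adjacent lac operator and the T7 gene 10 ribosome binding site, followed by a counter-selection cassette containing a ccdA fragment and a complete ccdB toxin gene. According to the stated purpose, this cassette (with its own promoter) is bounded by AGGA and TTCC Golden Gate overhangs. Golden Gate assembly replaces the ccdB cassette with a gene of interest, so that in ccdB-sensitive cells only recombinant plasmids yield colonies. The incoming open reading frame is then fused at its C-terminus to a GS linker, a module named HALC2_059, a SNAC tag (a sequence that permits chemical cleavage) and a 6xHis tag, ahead of the T7 terminator. The annotation tool detects only the histidine tag in this downstream segment, and the record does not explain what HALC2_059 is. The associated publication concerns scaling up experimental characterization of designed proteins, consistent with use for parallel cloning and IPTG-inducible, T7 polymerase-driven expression of many synthetic genes with affinity purification.
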