Addgene plasmid #247378: cwby0028
Purpose: GGA cloning AGGA-promoter-ccdb-TTCC-GS-HALC2_059-SNAC-6xhis
Depositing lab: David Baker. Depositing organization: University of Washington. Publication: Accelerating protein design by scaling experimental characterization. Qian J, Milles LF, Wicky BIM, Ragotte RJ, Motmaen A, Borst AJ, Skotheim R, Ols S, Coventry B, Li X, Kibler RD, Goreshnik I, Exposit M, Lore K, Stewart L, Baker D. Nat Commun. 2026 Aug 20;17(1):9945. doi: 10.1038/s41467-026-76740-9. PubMed 42754580.
Backbone
  Vector backbone: pET29
  Vector type: Bacterial Expression
Growth in bacteria
  Bacterial resistance: Kanamycin, 50 μg/mL
  Growth temperature: 37°C
  Growth strain: NEB Stable
  Copy number: Unknown
Gene/Insert
  Gene/Insert name: ccdb
  Species: Synthetic
  Promoter: T7
  Cloning method: Golden Gate
Terms and licenses: Academic/Nonprofit Terms; Industry Terms: Not Available to Industry
Depositor comments: Please visit https://doi.org/10.1101/2025.08.05.668824 for bioRxiv preprint.
How to cite: cwby0028 was a gift from David Baker (Addgene plasmid # 247378 ; http://n2t.net/addgene:247378 ; RRID:Addgene_247378)
